>Addgene plasmid #21520 | GFP-GW1D1a(aa254-503) | addgene partial sequence | sequence record 27283 | 21520 with EGFP-C
ACCGGGAACTCTCGGCATGGACGAGCTGTACAAGTCTAGAGGATCATCAACAAGTTTGTACAAAAAAGCA
GGCTTCAACGCCATGGATGCTGATTCTGCCTCCAGTTCTGAATCAGAGAGAAACATCACTATCATGGCTT
CAGGGAACACAGGTGGTGAAAAAGATGGCCTTCGGAATAGCACTGGACTTGGTTCCCAAAACAAGTTTGT
AGTTGGTAGCAGCAGCAATAATGTGGGCCATGGAAGTAGTACTGGGCCATGGGGTTTTTCCCATGGAGCC
ATAATAAGCACATGTCAGGTCTCTGTGGATGCTCCTGAAAGCAAATCTGAAAGTAGCAACAATAGAATGA
ATGCTTGGGGCACTGTAAGTTCTTCATCAAATGGAGGGTTAAATCCAAGCACTTTGAATTCAGCTAGCAA
CCATGGTGCCTGGCCAGTATTAGAGAACAATGGACTTGCCCTAAAAGGGCCTGTAGGGAGTGGTAGTTCT
GGCATTAATATTCAGTGCAGTACTATAGGCCAGATGCCTAACAATCAGAGTATTAACTCTAAAGTGAGTG
GTGGTTCTACCCATGGTACCTGGGGAAGCCTTCAGGAAACTTGTGAATCTGAAGTAAGTGGTACACAGAA
AGTTTCATTCAGTGGTCAACCTTCAAATTATTACCACTGAAGTGACCTGCGAGCACATAAACTCATTACT
ACTTATCTTTATGACCTCTAGTTTACCAAACTCCGGGTTCAGGTGCAAAAATAATTGGAGTGCCTAATAA
TTAACCAGTGGGGCCTGGCCGTTGTGAGCA
