[The description below was written by a language model from this plasmid's Addgene catalogue record.]
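Description:
GFP-GW1D1a(aa254-503) is a mammalian expression plasmid built by Gateway recombination into a custom-made GFP destination vector (pDEST:gfp). It is propagated in E. coli under ampicillin selection; the record gives no copy number and does not state the origin of replication, the promoter driving expression in mammalian cells, or any mammalian selection marker, and no feature table is available to fill in those details.

The payload is a roughly 750 bp fragment of human TNRC6A, better known as GW182, encoding amino acids 254 to 503 of the protein. The backbone supplies GFP at the N terminus, so the product is a GFP-tagged truncation rather than the full-length protein. GW182 is a glycine/tryptophan-repeat protein that partners with Argonaute proteins in microRNA-mediated silencing and is a marker of GW/P bodies. The numbering reflects a renaming noted by the depositor: a longer GW182 isoform carrying 253 additional N-terminal residues was later identified, so the fragment originally called GW182D1a (aa1-250) was redesignated according to its position in the longer isoform.

The associated study mapped which GW-rich regions of GW182 bind the C-terminal half of human Ago2 and examined the requirement for GW182 in silencing. This construct fits as one of a series of deletion fragments, useful for expressing a defined N-terminal GW-rich region in cultured mammalian cells, where the GFP tag could serve to follow localization or detect and recover the fragment in interaction assays.
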