Addgene plasmid #21520: GFP-GW1D1a(aa254-503)
Depositing lab: Edward Chan. Depositing organization: University of Florida. Publication: The C-terminal half of human Ago2 binds to multiple GW-rich regions of GW182 and requires GW182 to mediate silencing. Lian SL, Li S, Abadal GX, Pauley BA, Fritzler MJ, Chan EK. RNA. 2009 May . 15(5):804-13. 10.1261/rna.1229409 PubMed 19324964.
Backbone
  Vector backbone: custom-made pDEST:gfp vector
  Vector type: Mammalian Expression
Growth in bacteria
  Bacterial resistance: Ampicillin, 100 μg/mL
  Growth temperature: 37°C
  Growth strain: DH5alpha
  Copy number: Unknown
Gene/Insert
  Gene/Insert name: TNRC6A (alt name: GW182)
  Species: H. sapiens (human)
  Insert size (bp): 750
  Mutation: contain aa254-503
  GenBank ID: NP_055309
  Entrez Gene: TNRC6A (a.k.a. CAGH26, FAME6, GW1, GW182, TNRC6)
  Tag / fusion protein: GFP (N terminal on backbone)
  Cloning method: Gateway Cloning
  Sequencing primers: 5′ GACCGCCGCCGGGATCACT
Terms and licenses: Academic/Nonprofit Terms; Industry Terms: Not Available to Industry
Depositor comments: In our JCS paper (Li et al. J Cell Sci. 2008 Dec 15;121(Pt 24):4134-44), a new isoform of GW182 was identified with an extra N-terminal 253-amino-acid. That is why the name of these two clones changed from the original GW182D1a (aa1-250) and GW182D1(aa1-498) to GW1D1a(aa254-503) and GW1D1(aa254-751), respectively.
How to cite: GFP-GW1D1a(aa254-503) was a gift from Edward Chan (Addgene plasmid # 21520 ; http://n2t.net/addgene:21520 ; RRID:Addgene_21520)
